>Addgene plasmid #116683 | pHAGE-SMO-E208K | addgene full sequence | sequence record 250481 | Addgene NGS Result
AAACAACGTCTGTAGCGACCCTTTGCAGGCAGCGGAACCCCCCACCTGGCGACAGGTGCCTCTGCGGCCA
AAAGCCACGTGTATAAGATACACCTGCAAAGGCGGCACAACCCCAGTGCCACGTTGTGAGTTGGATAGTT
GTGGAAAGAGTCAAATGGCTCTCCTCAAGCGTATTCAACAAGGGGCTGAAGGATGCCCAGAAGGTACCCC
ATTGTATGGGATCTGATCTGGGGCCTCGGTGCACATGCTTTACATGTGTTTAGTCGAGGTTAAAAAAACG
TCTAGGCCCCCCGAACCACGGGGACGTGGTTTTCCTTTGAAAAACACGATGATAATATGGCCACACATAT
GACCGAGTACAAGCCCACGGTGCGCCTCGCCACCCGCGACGACGTCCCCAGGGCCGTACGCACCCTCGCC
GCCGCGTTCGCCGACTACCCCGCCACGCGCCACACCGTCGATCCGGACCGCCACATCGAGCGGGTCACCG
AGCTGCAAGAACTCTTCCTCACGCGCGTCGGGCTCGACATCGGCAAGGTGTGGGTCGCGGACGACGGCGC
CGCGGTGGCGGTCTGGACCACGCCGGAGAGCGTCGAAGCGGGGGCGGTGTTCGCCGAGATCGGCCCGCGC
ATGGCCGAGTTGAGCGGTTCCCGGCTGGCCGCGCAGCAACAGATGGAAGGCCTCCTGGCGCCGCACCGGC
CCAAGGAGCCCGCGTGGTTCCTGGCCACCGTCGGCGTCTCGCCCGACCACCAGGGCAAGGGTCTGGGCAG
CGCCGTCGTGCTCCCCGGAGTGGAGGCGGCCGAGCGCGCCGGGGTGCCCGCCTTCCTGGAGACCTCCGCG
CCCCGCAACCTCCCCTTCTACGAGCGGCTCGGCTTCACCGTCACCGCCGACGTCGAGGTGCCCGAAGGAC
CGCGCACCTGGTGCATGACCCGCAAGCCCGGTGCCTAAATCGATAGATCCTAATCAACCTCTGGATTACA
AAATTTGTGAAAGATTGACTGGTATTCTTAACTATGTTGCTCCTTTTACGCTATGTGGATACGCTGCTTT
AATGCCTTTGTATCATGCTATTGCTTCCCGTATGGCTTTCATTTTCTCCTCCTTGTATAAATCCTGGTTG
CTGTCTCTTTATGAGGAGTTGTGGCCCGTTGTCAGGCAACGTGGCGTGGTGTGCACTGTGTTTGCTGACG
CAACCCCCACTGGTTGGGGCATTGCCACCACCTGTCAGCTCCTTTCCGGGACTTTCGCTTTCCCCCTCCC
TATTGCCACGGCGGAACTCATCGCCGCCTGCCTTGCCCGCTGCTGGACAGGGGCTCGGCTGTTGGGCACT
GACAATTCCGTGGTGTTGTCGGGGAAATCATCGTCCTTTCCTTGGCTGCTCGCCTGTGTTGCCACCTGGA
TTCTGCGCGGGACGTCCTTCTGCTACGTCCCTTCGGCCCTCAATCCAGCGGACCTTCCTTCCCGCGGCCT
GCTGCCGGCTCTGCGGCCTCTTCCGCGTCTTCGCCTTCGCCCTCAGACGAGTCGGATCTCCCTTTGGGCC
GCCTCCCCGCCTGAGATCCTTTAAGACCAATGACTTACAAGGCAGCTGTAGATCTTAGCCACTTTTTAAA
AGAAAAGGGGGGACTGGAAGGGCTAATTCACTCCCAACGAAGACAAGATCTGCTTTTTGCTTGTACTGGG
TCTCTCTGGTTAGACCAGATCTGAGCCTGGGAGCTCTCTGGCTAACTAGGGAACCCACTGCTTAAGCCTC
AATAAAGCTTGCCTTGAGTGCTTCAAGTAGTGTGTGCCCGTCTGTTGTGTGACTCTGGTAACTAGAGATC
CCTCAGACCCTTTTAGTCAGTGTGGAAAATCTCTAGCAGTAGTAGTTCATGTCATCTTATTATTCAGTAT
TTATAACTTGCAAAGAAATGAATATCAGAGAGTGAGAGGCCCGGGTTAATTAAGGAAAGGGCTAGATCAT
TCTTGAAGACGAAAGGGCCTCGTGATACGCCTATTTTTATAGGTTAATGTCATGATAATAATGGTTTCTT
AGACGTCAGGTGGCACTTTTCGGGGAAATGTGCGCGGAACCCCTATTTGTTTATTTTTCTAAATACATTC
AAATATGTATCCGCTCATGAGACAATAACCCTGATAAATGCTTCAATAATATTGAAAAAGGAAGAGTATG
AGTATTCAACATTTCCGTGTCGCCCTTATTCCCTTTTTTGCGGCATTTTGCCTTCCTGTTTTTGCTCACC
CAGAAACGCTGGTGAAAGTAAAAGATGCTGAAGATCAGTTGGGTGCACGAGTGGGTTACATCGAACTGGA
TCTCAACAGCGGTAAGATCCTTGAGAGTTTTCGCCCCGAAGAACGTTTTCCAATGATGAGCACTTTTAAA
GTTCTGCTATGTGGCGCGGTATTATCCCGTGTTGACGCCGGGCAAGAGCAACTCGGTCGCCGCATACACT
ATTCTCAGAATGACTTGGTTGAGTACTCACCAGTCACAGAAAAGCATCTTACGGATGGCATGACAGTAAG
AGAATTATGCAGTGCTGCCATAACCATGAGTGATAACACTGCGGCCAACTTACTTCTGACAACGATCGGA
GGACCGAAGGAGCTAACCGCTTTTTTGCACAACATGGGGGATCATGTAACTCGCCTTGATCGTTGGGAAC
CGGAGCTGAATGAAGCCATACCAAACGACGAGCGTGACACCACGATGCCTGTAGCAATGGCAACAACGTT
GCGCAAACTATTAACTGGCGAACTACTTACTCTAGCTTCCCGGCAACAATTAATAGACTGGATGGAGGCG
GATAAAGTTGCAGGACCACTTCTGCGCTCGGCCCTTCCGGCTGGCTGGTTTATTGCTGATAAATCTGGAG
CCGGTGAGCGTGGGTCTCGCGGTATCATTGCAGCACTGGGGCCAGATGGTAAGCCCTCCCGTATCGTAGT
TATCTACACGACGGGGAGTCAGGCAACTATGGATGAACGAAATAGACAGATCGCTGAGATAGGTGCCTCA
CTGATTAAGCATTGGTAACTGTCAGACCAAGTTTACTCATATATACTTTAGATTGATTTAAAACTTCATT
TTTAATTTAAAAGGATCTAGGTGAAGATCCTTTTTGATAATCTCATGACCAAAATCCCTTAACGTGAGTT
TTCGTTCCACTGAGCGTCAGACCCCGTAGAAAAGATCAAAGGATCTTCTTGAGATCCTTTTTTTCTGCGC
GTAATCTGCTGCTTGCAAACAAAAAAACCACCGCTACCAGCGGTGGTTTGTTTGCCGGATCAAGAGCTAC
CAACTCTTTTTCCGAAGGTAACTGGCTTCAGCAGAGCGCAGATACCAAATACTGTTCTTCTAGTGTAGCC
GTAGTTAGGCCACCACTTCAAGAACTCTGTAGCACCGCCTACATACCTCGCTCTGCTAATCCTGTTACCA
GTGGCTGCTGCCAGTGGCGATAAGTCGTGTCTTACCGGGTTGGACTCAAGACGATAGTTACCGGATAAGG
CGCAGCGGTCGGGCTGAACGGGGGGTTCGTGCACACAGCCCAGCTTGGAGCGAACGACCTACACCGAACT
GAGATACCTACAGCGTGAGCTATGAGAAAGCGCCACGCTTCCCGAAGGGAGAAAGGCGGACAGGTATCCG
GTAAGCGGCAGGGTCGGAACAGGAGAGCGCACGAGGGAGCTTCCAGGGGGAAACGCCTGGTATCTTTATA
GTCCTGTCGGGTTTCGCCACCTCTGACTTGAGCGTCGATTTTTGTGATGCTCGTCAGGGGGGCGGAGCCT
ATGGAAAAACGCCAGCAACGCGGCCTTTTTACGGTTCCTGGCCTTTTGCTGGCCTTTTGCTCACATGTTC
TTTCCTGCGTTATCCCCTGATTCTGTGGATAACCGTATTACCGCCTTTGAGTGAGCTGATACCGCTCGCC
GCAGCCGAACGACCGAGCGCAGCGAGTCAGTGAGCGAGGAAGCGGAAGAGCGCCCAATACGCAAACCGCC
TCTCCCCGCGCGTTGGCCGATTCATTAATGCAGCAAGCTCATGGCTGACTAATTTTTTTTATTTATGCAG
AGGCCGAGGCCGCCTCGGCCTCTGAGCTATTCCAGAAGTAGTGAGGAGGCTTTTTTGGAGGCCTAGGCTT
TTGCAAAAAGCTCCCCGTGGCACGACAGGTTTCCCGACTGGAAAGCGGGCAGTGAGCGCAACGCAATTAA
TGTGAGTTAGCTCACTCATTAGGCACCCCAGGCTTTACACTTTATGCTTCCGGCTCGTATGTTGTGTGGA
ATTGTGAGCGGATAACAATTTCACACAGGAAACAGCTATGACATGATTACGAATTTCACAAATAAAGCAT
TTTTTTCACTGCATTCTAGTTGTGGTTTGTCCAAACTCATCAATGTATCTTATCATGTCTGGATCAACTG
GATAACTCAAGCTAACCAAAATCATCCCAAACTTCCCACCCCATACCCTATTACCACTGCCAATTACCTG
TGGTTTCATTTACTCTAAACCTGTGATTCCTCTGAATTATTTTCATTTTAAAGAAATTGTATTTGTTAAA
TATGTACTACAAACTTAGTAGTTGGAAGGGCTAATTCACTCCCAAAGAAGACAAGATATCCTTGATCTGT
GGATCTACCACACACAAGGCTACTTCCCTGATTAGCAGAACTACACACCAGGGCCAGGGGTCAGATATCC
ACTGACCTTTGGATGGTGCTACAAGCTAGTACCAGTTGAGCCAGATAAGGTAGAAGAGGCCAATAAAGGA
GAGAACACCAGCTTGTTACACCCTGTGAGCCTGCATGGGATGGATGACCCGGAGAGAGAAGTGTTAGAGT
GGAGGTTTGACAGCCGCCTAGCATTTCATCACGTGGCCCGAGAGCTGCATCCGGAGTACTTCAAGAACTG
CTGATATCGAGCTTGCTACAAGGGACTTTCCGCTGGGGACTTTCCAGGGAGGCGTGGCCTGGGCGGGACT
GGGGAGTGGCGAGCCCTCAGATCCTGCATATAAGCAGCTGCTTTTTGCCTGTACTGGGTCTCTCTGGTTA
GACCAGATCTGAGCCTGGGAGCTCTCTGGCTAACTAGGGAACCCACTGCTTAAGCCTCAATAAAGCTTGC
CTTGAGTGCTTCAAGTAGTGTGTGCCCGTCTGTTGTGTGACTCTGGTAACTAGAGATCCCTCAGACCCTT
TTAGTCAGTGTGGAAAATCTCTAGCAGTGGCGCCCGAACAGGGACTTGAAAGCGAAAGGGAAACCAGAGG
AGCTCTCTCGACGCAGGACTCGGCTTGCTGAAGCGCGCACGGCAAGAGGCGAGGGGCGGCGACTGGTGAG
TACGCCAAAAATTTTGACTAGCGGAGGCTAGAAGGAGAGAGATGGGTGCGAGAGCGTCAGTATTAAGCGG
GGGAGAATTAGATCGCGATGGGAAAAAATTCGGTTAAGGCCAGGGGGAAAGAAAAAATATAAATTAAAAC
ATATAGTATGGGCAAGCAGGGAGCTAGAACGATTCGCAGTTAATCCTGGCCTGTTAGAAACATCAGAAGG
CTGTAGACAAATACTGGGACAGCTACAACCATCCCTTCAGACAGGATCAGAAGAACTTAGATCATTATAT
AATACAGTAGCAACCCTCTATTGTGTGCATCAAAGGATAGAGATAAAAGACACCAAGGAAGCTTTAGACA
AGATAGAGGAAGAGCAAAACAAAAGTAAGACCACCGCACAGCAAGCGGCCGGCCGCTGATCTTCAGACCT
GGAGGAGGAGATATGAGGGACAATTGGAGAAGTGAATTATATAAATATAAAGTAGTAAAAATTGAACCAT
TAGGAGTAGCACCCACCAAGGCAAAGAGAAGAGTGGTGCAGAGAGAAAAAAGAGCAGTGGGAATAGGAGC
TTTGTTCCTTGGGTTCTTGGGAGCAGCAGGAAGCACTATGGGCGCAGCGTCAATGACGCTGACGGTACAG
GCCAGACAATTATTGTCTGGTATAGTGCAGCAGCAGAACAATTTGCTGAGGGCTATTGAGGCGCAACAGC
ATCTGTTGCAACTCACAGTCTGGGGCATCAAGCAGCTCCAGGCAAGAATCCTGGCTGTGGAAAGATACCT
AAAGGATCAACAGCTCCTGGGGATTTGGGGTTGCTCTGGAAAACTCATTTGCACCACTGCTGTGCCTTGG
AATGCTAGTTGGAGTAATAAATCTCTGGAACAGATTTGGAATCACACGACCTGGATGGAGTGGGACAGAG
AAATTAACAATTACACAAGCTTAATACACTCCTTAATTGAAGAATCGCAAAACCAGCAAGAAAAGAATGA
ACAAGAATTATTGGAATTAGATAAATGGGCAAGTTTGTGGAATTGGTTTAACATAACAAATTGGCTGTGG
TATATAAAATTATTCATAATGATAGTAGGAGGCTTGGTAGGTTTAAGAATAGTTTTTGCTGTACTTTCTA
TAGTGAATAGAGTTAGGCAGGGATATTCACCATTATCGTTTCAGACCCACCTCCCAACCCCGAGGGGACC
CGACAGGCCCGAAGGAATAGAAGAAGAAGGTGGAGAGAGAGACAGAGACAGATCCATTCGATTAGTGAAC
GGATCTCGACGGTATCGCCGAATTCACAAATGGCAGTATTCATCCACAATTTTAAAAGAAAAGGGGGGAT
TGGGGGGTACAGTGCAGGGGAAAGAATAGTAGACATAATAGCAACAGACATACAAACTAAAGAATTACAA
AAACAAATTACAAAAATTCAAAATTTTCGGGTTTATTACAGGGACAGCAGAGATCCAGTTTGGACTAGTC
GTGAGGCTCCGGTGCCCGTCAGTGGGCAGAGCGCACATCGCCCACAGTCCCCGAGAAGTTGGGGGGAGGG
GTCGGCAATTGAACCGGTGCCTAGAGAAGGTGGCGCGGGGTAAACTGGGAAAGTGATGTCGTGTACTGGC
TCCGCCTTTTTCCCGAGGGTGGGGGAGAACCGTATATAAGTGCAGTAGTCGCCGTGAACGTTCTTTTTCG
CAACGGGTTTGCCGCCAGAACACAGGTAAGTGCCGTGTGTGGTTCCCGCGGGCCTGGCCTCTTTACGGGT
TATGGCCCTTGCGTGCCTTGAATTACTTCCACCTGGCTGCAGTACGTGATTCTTGATCCCGAGCTTCGGG
TTGGAAGTGGGTGGGAGAGTTCGAGGCCTTGCGCTTAAGGAGCCCCTTCGCCTCGTGCTTGAGTTGAGGC
CTGGCCTGGGCGCTGGGGCCGCCGCGTGCGAATCTGGTGGCACCTTCGCGCCTGTCTCGCTGCTTTCGAT
AAGTCTCTAGCCATTTAAAATTTTTGATGACCTGCTGCGACGCTTTTTTTCTGGCAAGATAGTCTTGTAA
ATGCGGGCCAAGATCTGCACACTGGTATTTCGGTTTTTGGGGCCGCGGGCGGCGACGGGGCCCGTGCGTC
CCAGCGCACATGTTCGGCGAGGCGGGGCCTGCGAGCGCGGCCACCGAGAATCGGACGGGGGTAGTCTCAA
GCTGGCCGGCCTGCTCTGGTGCCTGGCCTCGCGCCGCCGTGTATCGCCCCGCCCTGGGCGGCAAGGCTGG
CCCGGTCGGCACCAGTTGCGTGAGCGGAAAGATGGCCGCTTCCCGGCCCTGCTGCAGGGAGCTCAAAATG
GAGGACGCGGCGCTCGGGAGAGCGGGCGGGTGAGTCACCCACACAAAGGAAAAGGGCCTTTCCGTCCTCA
GCCGTCGCTTCATGTGACTCCACGGAGTACCGGGCGCCGTCCAGGCACCTCGATTAGTTCTCGAGCTTTT
GGAGTACGTCGTCTTTAGGTTGGGGGGAGGGGTTTTATGCGATGGAGTTTCCCCACACTGAGTGGGTGGA
GACTGAAGTTAGGCCAGCTTGGCACTTGATGTAATTCTCCTTGGAATTTGCCCTTTTTGAGTTTGGATCT
TGGTTCATTCTCAAGCCTCAGACAGTGGTTCAAAGTTTTTTTCTTCCATTTCAGGTGTCGTGAAGCGGCC
CTGCAGATATCAACAAGTTTGTACAAAAAAGCAGGCACCATGGCCGCTGCCCGCCCAGCGCGGGGGCCGG
AGCTCCCGCTCCTGGGGCTGCTGCTGCTGCTGCTGCTGGGGGACCCGGGCCGGGGGGCGGCCTCGAGCGG
GAACGCGACCGGGCCTGGGCCTCGGAGCGCGGGCGGGAGCGCGAGGAGGAGCGCGGCGGTGACTGGCCCT
CCGCCGCCGCTGAGCCACTGCGGCCGGGCTGCCCCCTGCGAGCCGCTGCGCTACAACGTGTGCCTGGGCT
CGGTGCTGCCCTACGGGGCCACCTCCACACTGCTGGCCGGAGACTCGGACTCCCAGGAGGAAGCGCACGG
CAAGCTCGTGCTCTGGTCGGGCCTCCGGAATGCCCCCCGCTGCTGGGCAGTGATCCAGCCCCTGCTGTGT
GCCGTATACATGCCCAAGTGTGAGAATGACCGGGTGGAGCTGCCCAGCCGTACCCTCTGCCAGGCCACCC
GAGGCCCCTGTGCCATCGTGGAGAGGGAGCGGGGCTGGCCTGACTTCCTGCGCTGCACTCCTGACCGCTT
CCCTGAAGGCTGCACGAATGAGGTGCAGAACATCAAGTTCAACAGTTCAGGCCAGTGCGAAGTGCCCTTG
GTTCGGACAGACAACCCCAAGAGCTGGTACCAAGGACGTGGAGGGCTGCGGCATCCAGTGCCAGAACCCG
CTCTTCACAGAGGCTGAGCACCAGGACATGCACAGCTACATCGCGGCCTTCGGGGCCGTCACGGGCCTCT
GCACGCTCTTCACCCTGGCCACATTCGTGGCTGACTGGCGGAACTCGAATCGCTACCCTGCTGTTATTCT
CTTCTACGTCAATGCGTGCTTCTTTGTGGGCAGCATTGGCTGGCTGGCCCAGTTCATGGATGGTGCCCGC
CGAGAGATCGTCTGCCGTGCAGATGGCACCATGAGGCTTGGGGAGCCCACCTCCAATGAGACTCTGTCCT
GCGTCATCATCTTTGTCATCGTGTACTACGCCCTGATGGCTGGTGTGGTTTGGTTTGTGGTCCTCACCTA
TGCCTGGCACACTTCCTTCAAAGCCCTGGGCACCACCTACCAGCCTCTCTCGGGCAAGACCTCCTACTTC
CACCTGCTCACCTGGTCACTCCCCTTTGTCCTCACTGTGGCAATCCTTGCTGTGGCGCAGGTGGATGGGG
ACTCTGTGAGTGGCATTTGTTTTGTGGGCTACAAGAACTACCGATACCGTGCGGGCTTCGTGCTGGCCCC
AATCGGCCTGGTGCTCATCGTGGGAGGCTACTTCCTCATCCGAGGAGTCATGACTCTGTTCTCCATCAAG
AGCAACCACCCCGGGCTGCTGAGTGAGAAGGCTGCCAGCAAGATCAACGAGACCATGCTGCGCCTGGGCA
TTTTTGGCTTCCTGGCCTTTGGCTTTGTGCTCATTACCTTCAGCTGCCACTTCTACGACTTCTTCAACCA
GGCTGAGTGGGAGCGCAGCTTCCGGGACTATGTGCTATGTCAGGCCAATGTGACCATCGGGCTGCCCACC
AAGCAGCCCATCCCTGACTGTGAGATCAAGAATCGCCCGAGCCTTCTGGTGGAGAAGATCAACCTGTTTG
CCATGTTTGGAACTGGCATCGCCATGAGCACCTGGGTCTGGACCAAGGCCACGCTGCTCATCTGGAGGCG
TACCTGGTGCAGGTTGACTGGGCAGAGTGACGATGAGCCAAAGCGGATCAAGAAGAGCAAGATGATTGCC
AAGGCCTTCTCTAAGCGGCACGAGCTCCTGCAGAACCCAGGCCAGGAGCTGTCCTTCAGCATGCACACTG
TGTCCCACGACGGGCCCGTGGCGGGCTTGGCCTTTGACCTCAATGAGCCCTCAGCTGATGTCTCCTCTGC
CTGGGCCCAGCATGTCACCAAGATGGTGGCTCGGAGAGGAGCCATACTGCCCCAGGATATTTCTGTCACC
CCTGTGGCAACTCCAGTGCCCCCAGAGGAACAAGCCAACCTGTGGCTGGTTGAGGCAGAGATCTCCCCAG
AGCTGCAGAAGCGCCTGGGCCGGAAGAAGAAGAGGAGGAAGAGGAAGAAGGAGGTGTGCCCGCTGGCGCC
GCCCCCTGAGCTTCACCCCCCTGCCCCTGCCCCCAGTACCATTCCTCGACTGCCTCAGCTGCCCCGGCAG
AAATGCCTGGTGGCTGCAGGTGCCTGGGGAGCTGGGGACTCTTGCCGACAGGGAGCGTGGACCCTGGTCT
CCAACCCATTCTGCCCAGAGCCCAGTCCCCCTCAGGATCCATTTCTGCCCAGTGCACCGGCCCCCGTGGC
ATGGGCTCATGGCCGCCGACAGGGCCTGGGGCCTATTCACTCCCGCACCAACCTGATGGACACAGAACTC
ATGGATGCAGACTCGGACTTCTAGAACCCAGCTTTCTTGTACAAAGTGGTGATATCCAATTAACCCTCAC
TAAAGGAATGTAAAGTAAAGAAAGTGATGACCCTATAGTGAGTCGTATTACCACCCAACTTTTCTATACA
AAGTGGTTGATATCCAGCACAGTGGCGGCCGCTCGAGTCTAGAGGGCCCGCGGTTCGAAGGTAAGCCTAT
CCCTAACCCTCTCCTCGGTCTCGATTCTACGCGTACCGGTTAGTAATGAGATCCCTCCCCCCCCCCTAAC
GTTACTGGCCGAAGCCGCTTGGAATAAGGCCGGTGTGCGTTTGTCTATATGTTATTTTCCACCATATTGC
CGTCTTTTGGCAATGTGAGGGCCCGGAAACCTGGCCCTGTCTTCTTGACGAGCATTCCTAGGGGTCTTTC
CCCTCTCGCCAAAGGAATGCAAGGTCTGTTGAATGTCGTGAAGGAAGCAGTTCCTCTGGAAGCTTCTTGA
AGAC
Features (pLannotate 1.2.2; 31 found; start..end, strand, type, name):
    349..946     +  CDS            PuroR (fragment): puromycin N-acetyltransferase; pac from Streptomyces; confers resistance to puromycin
    962..1550    +  misc_feature   WPRE: woodchuck hepatitis virus posttranscriptional regulatory element
   1558..1623    +  CDS            nef (fragment): NEF_HV1Z2 - Experimental evidence at protein level: Swiss-Prot protein existence level 1. Extracellular Nef protein targets CD4(+) T-lymphocytes for apoptosis by interacting with CXCR4 surface receptors. From Human immunodeficiency virus type 1 group M subtype D (isolate Z2/CDC-Z34) (HIV-1).
   1625..1858    +  LTR            3' LTR (ΔU3): self-inactivating 3' long terminal repeat (LTR) from HIV-1
   2063..2167    +  promoter       AmpR promoter: bla
   2168..3028    +  CDS            AmpR: β-lactamase; bla; confers resistance to ampicillin, carbenicillin, and related antibiotics
   3199..3787    +  rep_origin     ori: high-copy-number ColE1/pMB1/pBR322/pUC origin of replication
   3970..4024    +  CDS            lacI (fragment): lac repressor; lacI; The lac repressor binds to the lac operator to inhibit transcription in E. coli. This inhibition can be relieved by adding lactose or isopropyl-β-D-thiogalactopyranoside (IPTG).
   4030..4123    +  rep_origin     SV40 ori (fragment): SV40 origin of replication
   4148..4185    +  CDS            lacI (fragment): lac repressor; lacI; The lac repressor binds to the lac operator to inhibit transcription in E. coli. This inhibition can be relieved by adding lactose or isopropyl-β-D-thiogalactopyranoside (IPTG).
   4198..4219    +  protein_bind   CAP binding site: CAP binding activates transcription in the presence of cAMP. E. coli catabolite activator protein
   4234..4264    +  promoter       lac promoter: promoter for the E. coli lac operon
   4268..4290    +  protein_bind   lac operator (fragment): The lac repressor binds to the lac operator to inhibit transcription in E. coli. This inhibition can be relieved by adding lactose or isopropyl-β-D-thiogalactopyranoside (IPTG). lac repressor encoded by lacI
   4322..4405    +  polyA_signal   SV40 poly(A) signal (fragment): SV40 polyadenylation signal
   4572..4901    +  CDS            nef (fragment): NEF_HV1BR - Experimental evidence at protein level: Swiss-Prot protein existence level 1. Extracellular Nef protein targets CD4(+) T-lymphocytes for apoptosis by interacting with CXCR4 surface receptors (PubMed:14990729). From Human immunodeficiency virus type 1 group M subtype B (isolate BRU/LAI) (HIV-1).
   4949..5206    +  LTR            5' LTR (truncated): truncated 5' long terminal repeat (LTR) from HIV-1
   5253..5378    +  misc_feature   HIV-1 Ψ: packaging signal of human immunodeficiency virus type 1
   5362..5700    +  CDS            HIV-1 gag (fragment): gag protein from human immunodeficiency virus 1; gag
   5875..6108    +  misc_feature   RRE: The Rev response element (RRE) of HIV-1 allows for Rev-dependent mRNA export from the nucleus to the cytoplasm.
   6485..6585    +  CDS            Rev (fragment): human immunodeficiency virus 1 (HIV-1) Rev protein; rev; enhances nuclear export of unspliced and incompletely spliced viral mRNAs
   6630..6747    +  misc_feature   cPPT/CTS: central polypurine tract and central termination sequence of HIV-1
   6795..7973    +  promoter       EF-1α promoter: strong constitutive promoter for human elongation factor EF-1α
   7994..8014    +  protein_bind   attB1: mutant version of attB; core recombination site for the Gateway® BP reaction BP Clonase™
   8020..8643    +  CDS            SMO (fragment): SMO_HUMAN - Also known as SMOH. Experimental evidence at protein level: Swiss-Prot protein existence level 1. G protein-coupled receptor that probably associates with the patched protein (PTCH) to transduce the hedgehog's proteins signal. Binding of sonic hedgehog (SHH) to its receptor patched is thought to prevent normal inhibition by patched of smoothened (SMO). Required for the accumulation of KIF7, GLI2 and GLI3 in the cilia (PubMed:19592253). Interacts with DLG5 at the ciliary base to induce the accumulation of KIF7 and GLI2 at the ciliary tip for GLI2 activation (By similarity). From Hom
   8591..10381   +  CDS            SMO (fragment): SMO_HUMAN - Also known as SMOH. Experimental evidence at protein level: Swiss-Prot protein existence level 1. G protein-coupled receptor that probably associates with the patched protein (PTCH) to transduce the hedgehog's proteins signal. Binding of sonic hedgehog (SHH) to its receptor patched is thought to prevent normal inhibition by patched of smoothened (SMO). Required for the accumulation of KIF7, GLI2 and GLI3 in the cilia (PubMed:19592253). Interacts with DLG5 at the ciliary base to induce the accumulation of KIF7 and GLI2 at the ciliary tip for GLI2 activation (By similarity). From Hom
  10386..10410   -  protein_bind   attB2: mutant version of attB; recombination site for the Gateway® BP reaction BP Clonase™
  10418..10436   +  promoter       T3 promoter: promoter for bacteriophage T3 RNA polymerase
  10462..10480   -  promoter       T7 promoter: promoter for bacteriophage T7 RNA polymerase
  10486..10504   -  protein_bind   attB4 (fragment): mutant version of attB; core recombination site for the Gateway® BP reaction BP Clonase™
  10560..10601   +  CDS            V5 tag: epitope tag from simian virus 5
  10727..335     +  misc_feature   IRES (across the origin): internal ribosome entry site (IRES) of the encephalomyocarditis virus (EMCV)
