[The description below was written by a language model from this plasmid's Addgene catalogue record and pLannotate feature annotations shown in this document.]
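Description:
pHAGE-SMO-E208K is an HIV-1-derived lentiviral expression plasmid built on the pHAGE backbone. It carries the human Smoothened (SMO) open reading frame with the E208K missense substitution. In bacteria it is maintained by a high-copy ColE1/pUC-type origin and selected through the β-lactamase (AmpR) gene. The viral portion has the usual transfer-vector layout: a truncated 5' LTR, the Ψ packaging signal with a short gag fragment, the Rev response element for Rev-dependent nuclear export of the genomic RNA, the cPPT/CTS element, and a U3-deleted, self-inactivating 3' LTR. No packaging or envelope genes are annotated beyond small fragments, so these functions would have to be supplied in trans to make virus.

Between the LTRs, the constitutive human EF-1α promoter drives the SMO coding sequence, which is flanked by attB1 and attB2 sites left by Gateway recombination. The annotation tool splits SMO into two overlapping fragments that together span the insert. Downstream lie short T3 and T7 promoter sequences, an attB4 fragment and a V5 epitope tag. The record does not say whether the V5 tag is fused in frame to SMO. An EMCV IRES follows and links a puromycin N-acetyltransferase gene to the same transcript, so transduced mammalian cells can be selected with puromycin. A WPRE before the 3' LTR enhances transcript expression.

SMO is the G protein-coupled receptor-like transducer of Hedgehog signalling. The construct comes from a project on systematic functional annotation of somatic cancer mutations, so it serves to stably express this variant in cells and test its functional effect.
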