Addgene plasmid #116683: pHAGE-SMO-E208K
Purpose: Lentiviral expression of SMO E208K
Depositing lab: Gordon Mills & Kenneth Scott. Publication: Systematic Functional Annotation of Somatic Mutations in Cancer. Ng PK, Li J, Jeong KJ, Shao S, Chen H, Tsang YH, Sengupta S, Wang Z, Bhavana VH, Tran R, Soewito S, Minussi DC, Moreno D, Kong K, Dogruluk T, Lu H, Gao J, Tokheim C, Zhou DC, Johnson AM, Zeng J, Ip CKM, Ju Z, Wester M, Yu S, Li Y, Vellano CP, Schultz N, Karchin R, Ding L, Lu Y, Cheung LWT, Chen K, Shaw KR, Meric-Bernstam F, Scott KL, Yi S, Sahni N, Liang H, Mills GB. Cancer Cell. 2018 Mar 12;33(3):450-462.e10. doi: 10.1016/j.ccell.2018.01.021. PubMed 29533785.
Backbone
  Vector backbone: pHAGE
  Vector type: Lentiviral
Growth in bacteria
  Bacterial resistance: Ampicillin, 100 μg/mL
  Growth temperature: 37°C
  Growth strain: Stbl3
  Copy number: High Copy
Gene/Insert
  Gene/Insert name: SMO
  Species: H. sapiens (human)
  Mutation: E208K
  Entrez Gene: SMO (a.k.a. CRJS, FZD11, Gx, PHLS, SMOH)
  Cloning method: Gateway Cloning
Terms and licenses: Academic/Nonprofit Terms; Industry Terms: Not Available to Industry
How to cite: pHAGE-SMO-E208K was a gift from Gordon Mills & Kenneth Scott (Addgene plasmid # 116683)
