>Addgene plasmid #116683 | pHAGE-SMO-E208K | depositor partial sequence | sequence record 219558 | insert
ATGGCCGCTGCCCGCCCAGCGCGGGGGCCGGAGCTCCCGCTCCTGGGGCTGCTGCTGCTGCTGCTGCTGG
GGGACCCGGGCCGGGGGGCGGCCTCGAGCGGGAACGCGACCGGGCCTGGGCCTCGGAGCGCGGGCGGGAG
CGCGAGGAGGAGCGCGGCGGTGACTGGCCCTCCGCCGCCGCTGAGCCACTGCGGCCGGGCTGCCCCCTGC
GAGCCGCTGCGCTACAACGTGTGCCTGGGCTCGGTGCTGCCCTACGGGGCCACCTCCACACTGCTGGCCG
GAGACTCGGACTCCCAGGAGGAAGCGCACGGCAAGCTCGTGCTCTGGTCGGGCCTCCGGAATGCCCCCCG
CTGCTGGGCAGTGATCCAGCCCCTGCTGTGTGCCGTATACATGCCCAAGTGTGAGAATGACCGGGTGGAG
CTGCCCAGCCGTACCCTCTGCCAGGCCACCCGAGGCCCCTGTGCCATCGTGGAGAGGGAGCGGGGCTGGC
CTGACTTCCTGCGCTGCACTCCTGACCGCTTCCCTGAAGGCTGCACGAATGAGGTGCAGAACATCAAGTT
CAACAGTTCAGGCCAGTGCGAAGTGCCCTTGGTTCGGACAGACAACCCCAAGAGCTGGTACAAGGACGTG
GAGGGCTGCGGCATCCAGTGCCAGAACCCGCTCTTCACAGAGGCTGAGCACCAGGACATGCACAGCTACA
TCGCGGCCTTCGGGGCCGTCACGGGCCTCTGCACGCTCTTCACCCTGGCCACATTCGTGGCTGACTGGCG
GAACTCGAATCGCTACCCTGCTGTTATTCTCTTCTACGTCAATGCGTGCTTCTTTGTGGGCAGCATTGGC
TGGCTGGCCCAGTTCATGGATGGTGCCCGCCGAGAGATCGTCTGCCGTGCAGATGGCACCATGAGGCTTG
GGGAGCCCACCTCCAATGAGACTCTGTCCTGCGTCATCATCTTTGTCATCGTGTACTACGCCCTGATGGC
TGGTGTGGTTTGGTTTGTGGTCCTCACCTATGCCTGGCACACTTCCTTCAAAGCCCTGGGCACCACCTAC
CAGCCTCTCTCGGGCAAGACCTCCTACTTCCACCTGCTCACCTGGTCACTCCCCTTTGTCCTCACTGTGG
CAATCCTTGCTGTGGCGCAGGTGGATGGGGACTCTGTGAGTGGCATTTGTTTTGTGGGCTACAAGAACTA
CCGATACCGTGCGGGCTTCGTGCTGGCCCCAATCGGCCTGGTGCTCATCGTGGGAGGCTACTTCCTCATC
CGAGGAGTCATGACTCTGTTCTCCATCAAGAGCAACCACCCCGGGCTGCTGAGTGAGAAGGCTGCCAGCA
AGATCAACGAGACCATGCTGCGCCTGGGCATTTTTGGCTTCCTGGCCTTTGGCTTTGTGCTCATTACCTT
CAGCTGCCACTTCTACGACTTCTTCAACCAGGCTGAGTGGGAGCGCAGCTTCCGGGACTATGTGCTATGT
CAGGCCAATGTGACCATCGGGCTGCCCACCAAGCAGCCCATCCCTGACTGTGAGATCAAGAATCGCCCGA
GCCTTCTGGTGGAGAAGATCAACCTGTTTGCCATGTTTGGAACTGGCATCGCCATGAGCACCTGGGTCTG
GACCAAGGCCACGCTGCTCATCTGGAGGCGTACCTGGTGCAGGTTGACTGGGCAGAGTGACGATGAGCCA
AAGCGGATCAAGAAGAGCAAGATGATTGCCAAGGCCTTCTCTAAGCGGCACGAGCTCCTGCAGAACCCAG
GCCAGGAGCTGTCCTTCAGCATGCACACTGTGTCCCACGACGGGCCCGTGGCGGGCTTGGCCTTTGACCT
CAATGAGCCCTCAGCTGATGTCTCCTCTGCCTGGGCCCAGCATGTCACCAAGATGGTGGCTCGGAGAGGA
GCCATACTGCCCCAGGATATTTCTGTCACCCCTGTGGCAACTCCAGTGCCCCCAGAGGAACAAGCCAACC
TGTGGCTGGTTGAGGCAGAGATCTCCCCAGAGCTGCAGAAGCGCCTGGGCCGGAAGAAGAAGAGGAGGAA
GAGGAAGAAGGAGGTGTGCCCGCTGGCGCCGCCCCCTGAGCTTCACCCCCCTGCCCCTGCCCCCAGTACC
ATTCCTCGACTGCCTCAGCTGCCCCGGCAGAAATGCCTGGTGGCTGCAGGTGCCTGGGGAGCTGGGGACT
CTTGCCGACAGGGAGCGTGGACCCTGGTCTCCAACCCATTCTGCCCAGAGCCCAGTCCCCCTCAGGATCC
ATTTCTGCCCAGTGCACCGGCCCCCGTGGCATGGGCTCATGGCCGCCGACAGGGCCTGGGGCCTATTCAC
TCCCGCACCAACCTGATGGACACAGAACTCATGGATGCAGACTCGGACTTCTGA
